Addgene plasmid #235479: pHK328
Purpose: Inducible gene VIII by Pbad/lac hybrid promoter
Depositing lab: Yolanda Schaerli. Depositing organization: Universite de Lausanne (UNIL). Publication: Engineering intercellular communication using M13 phagemid and CRISPR-based gene regulation for multicellular computing in Escherichia coli. Kusumawardhani H, Zoppi F, Avendano R, Schaerli Y. Nat Commun. 2025 Apr 15;16(1):3569. doi: 10.1038/s41467-025-58760-z. PubMed 40234414.
Backbone
  Vector backbone: pCDF
  Vector type: Bacterial Expression
Growth in bacteria
  Bacterial resistance: Spectinomycin, 50 μg/mL
  Growth temperature: 37°C
  Growth strain: DH5alpha
  Copy number: High Copy
Gene/Insert
  Gene/Insert name: phage M13 geneVIII
  Species: Escherichia coli
  Cloning method: Gibson Cloning
Terms and licenses: Academic/Nonprofit Terms; Industry Terms: Not Available to Industry
Depositor comments: JM101 (working strain for phagemid transfer). Requires the helper phagemid (HP17deltaP8) and a message phagemid (e.g., pHK002.2). Please visit https://doi.org/10.1101/2024.08.28.610043 for bioRxiv preprint.
How to cite: pHK328 was a gift from Yolanda Schaerli (Addgene plasmid # 235479 ; http://n2t.net/addgene:235479 ; RRID:Addgene_235479)
