[The description below was written by a language model from this plasmid's Addgene catalogue record and pLannotate feature annotations shown in this document.]
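Description:
pHK328 is a bacterial expression plasmid built on a pCDF backbone for arabinose- and IPTG-controlled production of the M13 major coat protein in Escherichia coli. It replicates from the CloDF13 origin, which is compatible with other common plasmid origins and so allows it to coexist with additional plasmids in the same cell. Selection is by spectinomycin, through the aadA aminoglycoside adenylyltransferase (SmR) gene driven by the AmpR promoter. The catalogue lists it as high copy. A short tetracycline-resistance fragment is also annotated, but it is only a remnant and not a functional marker.

The payload is M13 gene VIII (pVIII), placed behind a hybrid Pbad/lac promoter. This consists of a full araBAD promoter followed immediately by a lac operator, then the strong ribosome binding site from phage T7 gene 10. Both regulators are carried on the plasmid: araC is transcribed divergently from the araBAD promoter, and lacI is expressed from its own promoter. Expression should therefore depend on arabinose activation through AraC together with relief of LacI repression, for example by IPTG, giving AND-like control over coat protein supply. T7 and rrnB T1/T2 terminators lie downstream of the gene, and a T7Te terminator with a small araBAD promoter fragment sits between the two regulator genes.

According to the depositor's comments, the plasmid is used with a helper phagemid lacking gene VIII (HP17deltaP8) and a message phagemid such as pHK002.2. Supplying pVIII in trans from pHK328 should therefore make phagemid particle production inducible. The associated work uses M13 phagemid transfer and CRISPR-based regulation to engineer intercellular communication and multicellular computing in E. coli.
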