Features (pLannotate 1.2.2; 16 found; start..end, strand, type, name):
     97..137     -  CDS            TcR (fragment): tetracycline efflux protein; tet; confers resistance to tetracycline
    223..1302    -  CDS            lacI: LACI_ECOLI - Experimental evidence at protein level: Swiss-Prot protein existence level 1. Repressor of the lactose operon. Binds allolactose as an inducer. From Escherichia coli (strain K12).
   1303..1376    -  promoter       lacI promoter (fragment): lacI
   1397..1417    +  promoter       araBAD promoter (fragment): araBAD; promoter of the L-arabinose operon of E. coli; the araC regulatory gene is transcribed in the opposite direction (Guzman et al., 1995)
   1424..1451    +  terminator     T7Te terminator: phage T7 early transcription terminator
   1548..2426    -  CDS            araC: L-arabinose regulatory protein; araC
   2453..2737    +  promoter       araBAD promoter: araBAD; promoter of the L-arabinose operon of E. coli; the araC regulatory gene is transcribed in the opposite direction (Guzman et al., 1995)
   2745..2761    +  protein_bind   lac operator: The lac repressor binds to the lac operator to inhibit transcription in E. coli. This inhibition can be relieved by adding lactose or isopropyl-β-D-thiogalactopyranoside (IPTG). lac repressor encoded by lacI
   2768..2790    +  RBS            RBS: efficient ribosome binding site from bacteriophage T7 gene 10 (Olins and Rangwala, 1989)
   2797..3018    +  CDS            M13 gene VIII (sequence partly withheld): pVIII; VIII; major coat protein
   3308..3355    +  terminator     T7 terminator: transcription terminator for bacteriophage T7 RNA polymerase
   3367..3410    -  terminator     rrnB T1 terminator: Escherichia coli rrnB; transcription terminator T1 from the E. coli rrnB gene
   3542..3569    +  terminator     rrnB T2 terminator: transcription terminator T2 from the E. coli rrnB gene
   3698..4489    -  CDS            SmR: aminoglycoside adenylyltransferase (Murphy, 1985); aadA; confers resistance to spectinomycin and streptomycin
   4490..4581    -  promoter       AmpR promoter: bla
   4629..5367    -  rep_origin     CloDF13 ori: Plasmids containing the CloDF13 (CDF) origin of replication can be propagated in E. coli cells that contain additional plasmids with compatible origins.
>Addgene plasmid #235479 | pHK328 | addgene full sequence | sequence record 472232 | Addgene NGS Result
TTTTCTACTGAACCGCTCTAGATTTCAGTGCAATTTATCTCTTCAAATGTAGCACCTGAAGTCAGCCCCA
TACGATATAAGTTGTAATTCTCATGTTAGTCATGCCCCGCGCCCACCGGAAGGAGCTGACTGGGTTGCTC
CTAGGATGCAGTGACTCGCACATTTCCCCGAAAAGTGCCACCTGAATTCGAAATCCCTGAAACTGAGACT
GTAGAAAATTCACTGCCCGCTTTCCAGTCGGGAAACCTGTCGTGCCAGCTGCATTAATGAATCGGCCAAC
GCGCGGGGAGAGGCGGTTTGCGTATTGGGCGCCAGGGTGGTTTTTCTTTTCACCAGTGAGACTGGCAACA
GCTGATTGCCCTTCACCGCCTGGCCCTGAGAGAGTTGCAGCAAGCGGTCCACGCTGGTTTGCCCCAGCAG
GCGAAAATCCTGTTTGATGGTGGTTAACGGCGGGATATAACATGAGCTATCTTCGGTATCGTCGTATCCC
ACTACCGAGATATCCGCACCAACGCGCAGCCCGGACTCGGTAATGGCGCGCATTGCGCCCAGCGCCATCT
GATCGTTGGCAACCAGCATCGCAGTGGGAACGATGCCCTCATTCAGCATTTGCATGGTTTGTTGAAAACC
GGACATGGCACTCCAGTCGCCTTCCCGTTCCGCTATCGGCTGAATTTGATTGCGAGTGAGATATTTATGC
CAGCCAGCCAGACGCAGACGCGCCGAGACAGAACTTAATGGGCCCGCTAACAGCGCGATTTGCTGGTGAC
CCAATGCGACCAGATGCTCCACGCCCAGTCGCGTACCGTCCTCATGGGAGAAAATAATACTGTTGATGGG
TGTCTGGTCAGAGACATCAAGAAATAACGCCGGAACATTAGTGCAGGCAGCTTCCACAGCAATGGCATCC
TGGTCATCCAGCGGATAGTTAATGATCAGCCCACTGACGCGTTGCGCGAGAAGATTGTGCACCGCCGCTT
TACAGGCTTCGACGCCGCTTCGTTCTACCATCGACACCACCACGCTGGCACCCAGTTGATCGGCGCGAGA
TTTAATCGCCGCGACAATTTGCGACGGCGCGTGCAGGGCCAGACTGGAGGTGGCAACGCCAATCAGCAAC
GACTGTTTGCCCGCCAGTTGTTGTGCCACGCGGTTGGGAATGTAATTCAGCTCCGCCATCGCCGCTTCCA
CTTTTTCCCGCGTTTTCGCAGAAACGTGGCTGGCCTGGTTCACCACGCGGGAAACGGTCTGATAAGAGAC
ACCGGCATACTCTGCGACATCGTATAACGTTACTGGTTTCATATTCACCACCCTGAATTGACTCTCTTCC
GGGCGCTATCATGCCATACCGCGAAAGGTTTTGCGCCATTCGATGGCGCGCCGCCATTGCGGCCGCGCCG
TCACTGCGTCTTTTACTCACACTGGCTCACCTTCGGGTGGGCCTTTCTGCGTTTATATACTAGAGAGAGA
ATATAAAAAGCCAGATTATTAATCCGGCTTTTTTATTATTTGAATTCGAAATCCCTGAAACTGAGACTGT
AGAAAATTTATGACAACTTGACGGCTACATCATTCACTTTTTCTTCACAACCGGCACGGAACTCGCTCGG
GCTGGCCCCGGTGCATTTTTTAAATACCCGCGAGAAATAGAGTTGATCGTCAAAACCAACATTGCGACCG
ACGGTGGCGATAGGCATCCGGGTGGTGCTCAAAAGCAGCTTCGCCTGGCTGATACGTTGGTCCTCGCGCC
AGCTTAAGACGCTAATCCCTAACTGCTGGCGGAAAAGATGTGACAGACGCGACGGCGACAAGCAAACATG
CTGTGCGACGCTGGCGATATCAAAATTGCTGTCTGCCAGGTGATCGCTGATGTACTGACAAGCCTCGCGT
ACCCGATTATCCATCGGTGGATGGAGCGACTCGTTAATCGCTTCCATGCGCCGCAGTAACAATTGCTCAA
GCAGATTTATCGCCAGCAGCTCCGAATAGCGCCCTTCCCCTTGCCCGGCGTTAATGATTTGCCCAAACAG
GTCGCTGAAATGCGGCTGGTGCGCTTCATCCGGGCGAAAGAACCCCGTATTGGCAAATATTGACGGCCAG
TTAAGCCATTCATGCCAGTAGGCGCGCGGACGAAAGTAAACCCACTGGTGATACCATTCGCGAGCCTCCG
GATGACGACCGTAGTGATGAATCTCTCCTGGCGGGAACAGCAAAATATCACCCGGTCGGCAAACAAATTC
TCGTCCCTGATTTTTCACCACCCCCTGACCGCGAATGGTGAGATTGAGAATATAACCTTTCATTCCCAGC
GGTCGGTCGATAAAAAAATCGAGATAACCGTTGGCCTCAATCGGCGTTAAACCCGCCACCAGATGGGCAT
TAAACGAGTATCCCGGCAGCAGGGGATCATTTTGCGCTTCAGCCATACTTTTCATACTCCCGCCATTCAG
AGAAGAAACCAATTGTCCATATTGCATCAGACATTGCCGTCACTGCGTCTTTTACTGGCTCTTCTCGCTA
ACCAAACCGGTAACCCCGCTTATTAAAAGCATTCTGTAACAAAGCGGGACCAAAGCCATGACAAAAACGC
GTAACAAAAGTGTCTATAATCACGGCAGAAAAGTCCACATTGATTATTTGCACGGCGTCACACTTTGCTA
TGCCATAGCATTTTTATCCATAAGATTAGCGGTTCCTACCTGACGCTTTTTATCGCAACTCTCTACTGTT
TCTCCATACCGGAATTGTGAGCGGATAACAATTTAATTTTGTTTAACTTTAAGAAGGAGATATACCATGA
AAAAGTCTTTAGCCCTCAAAGCCTCTGTAGCCGTTGCTACCCTCGTTCCG
[48 nt withheld, positions 2851-2898]
A
[119 nt withheld, positions 2900-3018]
CTCGGTACCAAATTCCAGAAAAGAGGCCTCCCGAAAGGGGGGCCTTTTTTCGTTTTGGTCCTAATAGATA
AAGGATAGGTCTGGTAGTGTTGTTCGTTCTCGCAGGTAAATCAATAATACTCAGCAGTTCCGTAGACTTT
TCAGTGGGACAGGGTAGCGATAACAGATAGATTGTAATAAGACACAGTAGGTGCTCGTAGTTGCGTGAAG
AGAACCGCTCAGGAAATCCAGTCAGAAGTATTGGTAATCGTTGAAAACTCAGTCGACTGCTGCCACCGCT
GAGCAATAACTAGCATAACCCCTTGGGGCCTCTAAACGGGTCTTGAGGGGTTTTTTGCCAGGCATCAAAT
AAAACGAAAGGCTCAGTCGGAAGACTGGGCCTTTCGTTTTATCTGTTGTTTGTCGGTGAACGCTCTCCTG
AGTAGGACAAATCCGCCGGGAGCGGATTTGAACGTTGTGAAGCAACGGCCCGGAGGGTGGCGGGCAGGAC
GCCCGCCATAAACTGCCAGGCATCAAACTAAGCAGAAGGCCATCCTGACGGATGGCCTTTTTGCGTTTCA
GATCTACCGGTAAACCAGCAATAGACATAAGCGGCTATTTAACGACCCTGCCCTGAACCGACGACCGGGT
CATCGTGGCCGGATCTTGCGGCCCCTCGGCTTGAACGAATTGTTAGACATTATTTGCCGACTACCTTGGT
GATCTCGCCTTTCACGTAGTGGACAAATTCTTCCAACTGATCTGCGCGCGAGGCCAAGCGATCTTCTTCT
TGTCCAAGATAAGCCTGTCTAGCTTCAAGTATGACGGGCTGATACTGGGCCGGCAGGCGCTCCATTGCCC
AGTCGGCAGCGACATCCTTCGGCGCGATTTTGCCGGTTACTGCGCTGTACCAAATGCGGGACAACGTAAG
CACTACATTTCGCTCATCGCCAGCCCAGTCGGGCGGCGAGTTCCATAGCGTTAAGGTTTCATTTAGCGCC
TCAAATAGATCCTGTTCAGGAACCGGATCAAAGAGTTCCTCCGCCGCTGGACCTACCAAGGCAACGCTAT
GTTCTCTTGCTTTTGTCAGCAAGATAGCCAGATCAATGTCGATCGTGGCTGGCTCGAAGATACCTGCAAG
AATGTCATTGCGCTGCCATTCTCCAAATTGCAGTTCGCGCTTAGCTGGATAACGCCACGGAATGATGTCG
TCGTGCACAACAATGGTGACTTCTACAGCGCGGAGAATCTCGCTCTCTCCAGGGGAAGCCGAAGTTTCCA
AAAGGTCGTTGATCAAAGCTCGCCGCGTTGTTTCATCAAGCCTTACGGTCACCGTAACCAGCAAATCAAT
ATCACTGTGTGGCTTCAGGCCGTCATCCACTGCGGAGCCGTACAAATGTACGGCCAGCAACGTCGGTTCG
AGATGGCGCTCGATGACGCCAACTACCTCTGATAGTTGAGTCGATACTTCGGCGATCACCGCTTCCCTCA
TACTCTTCCTTTTTCAATATTATTGAAGCATTTATCAGGGTTATTGTCTCATGAGCGGATACATATTTGA
ATGTATTTAGAAAAATAAACAAATAGCTAGCTCACTCGGTCGCTACGCTCCGGGCGTGAGACTGCGGCGG
GCGCTGCGGACACATACAAAGTTACCCACAGATTCCGTGGATAAGCAGGGGACTAACATGTGAGGCAAAA
CAGCAGGGCCGCGCCGGTGGCGTTTTTCCATAGGCTCCGCCCTCCTGCCAGAGTTCACATAAACAGACGC
TTTTCCGGTGCATCTGTGGGAGCCGTGAGGCTCAACCATGAATCTGACAGTACGGGCGAAACCCGACAGG
ACTTAAAGATCCCCACCGTTTCCGGCGGGTCGCTCCCTCTTGCGCTCTCCTGTTCCGACCCTGCCGTTTA
CCGGATACCTGTTCCGCCTTTCTCCCTTACGGGAAGTGTGGCGCTTTCTCATAGCTCACACACTGGTATC
TCGGCTCGGTGTAGGTCGTTTGCTCCAAGCTGGGCTGTAAGCAAGAACTCCCCGTTCAGCCCGACTGCTG
CGCCTTATCCGGTAACTGTTCACTTGAGTCCAACCCGGAAAAGCACGGTAAAACGCCACTGGCAGCAGCC
ATTGGTAACTGGGAGTTCGCAGAGGATTTGTTTAGCTAAACACGCGGTTGCTCTTGAAGTGTGCGCCAAA
GTCCGGCTACACTGGAAGGACAGATTTGGTTGCTGTGCTCTGCGAAAGCCAGTTACCACGGTTAAGCAGT
TCCCCAACTGACTTAACCTTCGATCAAACCACCTCCCCAGGTGGTTTTTTCGTTTACAGGGCAAAAGATT
ACGCGCAGAAAAAAAGGATCTCAAGAAGATCCTTTGATC
